>Addgene plasmid #186095 | pIG-729pUC19-tNGFR-P2A-Moesin | addgene full sequence | sequence record 367782 | Addgene NGS Result
TCGGTACCCGGGGAGCCAGGCGGGGCTGGGCGGGGCAAGGCCAGCGGTCGGCGGGGAGGCGGGCGCGAGG
GCGGGGAGCGGCGCGGAAGCCGGGCCACATAAAGGAGCGGGCGGCGCGACAGGGGCGGCTCTTTCCTGGG
TGGGGTTTGTGAAGTCGTGGCCCGTTAGCAGGAAGCCTAACAGTCGCCCCGACGCTAGTGAGGGACCCAA
TCTGAGTCCCCGGCCAGCCGAATCCAAGCCGTGTGTACTGCGTGCTCAGCACTGCCCGACAGTCCTAGCT
AAACTTCGCCAACTCCGCTGCCTTTGCCGCCACCATGGGTGCTGGTGCAACGGGGAGGGCTATGGATGGA
CCAAGGCTCCTTCTTCTTTTGCTCTTGGGCGTTAGTCTGGGTGGAGCTAAAGAGGCATGCCCCACCGGAC
TTTACACACATTCCGGTGAGTGTTGCAAGGCCTGCAACCTGGGAGAAGGCGTCGCTCAACCCTGCGGGGC
GAATCAAACCGTATGCGAACCTTGCCTCGATTCTGTTACATTCTCCGATGTCGTCTCTGCGACGGAACCC
TGCAAGCCATGCACGGAATGTGTCGGGTTGCAAAGTATGTCAGCTCCTTGCGTTGAAGCAGACGATGCGG
TGTGTAGATGTGCCTATGGGTATTATCAAGACGAAACGACGGGACGGTGTGAAGCATGTCGAGTATGCGA
GGCGGGCAGTGGCCTCGTCTTCTCTTGTCAGGACAAGCAAAACACTGTCTGTGAAGAATGCCCTGATGGG
ACTTATAGTGATGAGGCGAATCACGTCGATCCATGTCTTCCCTGTACTGTCTGTGAAGACACTGAGAGAC
AATTGCGAGAGTGTACGCGATGGGCCGACGCAGAGTGCGAGGAGATCCCAGGTCGATGGATAACCAGGTC
AACCCCTCCTGAGGGATCTGATAGTACCGCGCCCTCCACCCAAGAACCCGAAGCTCCACCTGAGCAAGAC
CTCATAGCGTCCACAGTAGCAGGAGTTGTCACAACCGTCATGGGAAGTTCACAACCAGTAGTTACCAGGG
GTACCACGGATAACCTCATTCCGGTGTACTGCAGCATTCTCGCCGCTGTGGTTGTCGGACTTGTTGCATA
CATTGCCTTCAAACGCTGGAATAGCCGCGCCAAGCGCTCGGGTTCGGGTGCCACCAACTTCAGCCTGCTG
AAGCAGGCCGGCGACGTGGAGGAGAACCCCGGCCCCCCCAAGACCGTGACAGCCGGACGTCGGCGCTGTC
GACCCCAATGGCTCTGGCTGAGCCTCATAGCCCTTTGCTGATGGCTGAGGGCTTGGCCAGCCACCGGCCC
GCCTGGGACGCCGCGCCCTCCGCCATAGCCAAGGGTAGGGAGGGGACCGGAGTGGGATCCTGGTCTGGTG
CGCCCTCAGGGGTTGAGGGGGTGTCCAGGCTGGAAGTTTGGACGGGGCGAGGCCTGCCTCTTTCTCAGGT
TCCAGTTCCCTGTGTCTGAGATGCAACAGTCAGGACGGCTTCGTTGGGGCCTGGGGTCCTCTAGAGTCGA
CCTGCAGAGGCTAGGTGGAGGCTCAGTGATGATAAGTCTGCGATGGTGGATGCATGTGTCATGGTCATAG
CTGTTTCCTGTGTGAAATTGTTATCCGCTCAGAGGGCACAATCCTATTCCGCGCTATCCGACAATCTCCA
AGACATTAGGTGGAGTTCAGTTCGGCGTATGGCATATGTCGCTGGAAAGAACATGTGAGCAAAAGGCCAG
CAAAAGGCCAGGAACCGTAAAAAGGCCGCGTTGCTGGCGTTTTTCCATAGGCTCCGCCCCCCTGACGAGC
ATCACAAAAATCGACGCTCAAGTCAGAGGTGGCGAAACCCGACAGGACTATAAAGATACCAGGCGTTTCC
CCCTGGAAGCTCCCTCGTGCGCTCTCCTGTTCCGACCCTGCCGCTTACCGGATACCTGTCCGCCTTTCTC
CCTTCGGGAAGCGTGGCGCTTTCTCATAGCTCACGCTGTAGGTATCTCAGTTCGGTGTAGGTCGTTCGCT
CCAAGCTGGGCTGTGTGCACGAACCCCCCGTTCAGCCCGACCGCTGCGCCTTATCCGGTAACTATCGTCT
TGAGTCCAACCCGGTAAGACACGACTTATCGCCACTGGCAGCAGCCACTGGTAACAGGATTAGCAGAGCG
AGGTATGTAGGCGGTGCTACAGAGTTCTTGAAGTGGTGGCCTAACTACGGCTACACTAGAAGAACAGTAT
TTGGTATCTGCGCTCTGCTGAAGCCAGTTACCTTCGGAAAAAGAGTTGGTAGCTCTTGATCCGGCAAACA
AACCACCGCTGGTAGCGGTGGTTTTTTTGTTTGCAAGCAGCAGATTACGCGCAGAAAAAAAGGATCTCAA
GAAGATCCTTTGATCTTTTCTACGGGGTCTGACGCTCTATTCAACAAAGCCGCCGTCCCGTCAAGTCAGC
GTAAATGGGTAGGGGGCTTCAAATCGTCCTCGTGATACCAATTCGGAGCCTGCTTTTTTGTACAAACTTG
TTGATAATGGCAATTCAAGGATCTTCACCTAGATCCTTTTAAATTAAAAATGAAGTTTTAAATCAATCTA
AAGTATATATGAGTAAACTTGGTCTGACAGTTACCAATGCTTAATCAGTGAGGCACCTATCTCAGCGATC
TGTCTATTTCGTTCATCCATAGTTGCCTGACTCCCCGTCGTGTAGATAACTACGATACGGGAGGGCTTAC
CATCTGGCCCCAGTGCTGCAATGATACCGCGAGAGCCACGCTCACCGGCTCCAGATTTATCAGCAATAAA
CCAGCCAGCCGGAAGGGCCGAGCGCAGAAGTGGTCCTGCAACTTTATCCGCCTCCATCCAGTCTATTAAT
TGTTGCCGGGAAGCTAGAGTAAGTAGTTCGCCAGTTAATAGTTTGCGCAACGTTGTTGCCATTGCTACAG
GCATCGTGGTGTCACGCTCGTCGTTTGGTATGGCTTCATTCAGCTCCGGTTCCCAACGATCAAGGCGAGT
TACATGATCCCCCATGTTGTGCAAAAAAGCGGTTAGCTCCTTCGGTCCTCCGATCGTTGTCAGAAGTAAG
TTGGCCGCAGTGTTATCACTCATGGTTATGGCAGCACTGCATAATTCTCTTACTGTCATGCCATCCGTAA
GATGCTTTTCTGTGACTGGTGAGTACTCAACCAAGTCATTCTGAGAATAGTGTATGCGGCGACCGAGTTG
CTCTTGCCCGGCGTCAATACGGGATAATACCGCGCCACATAGCAGAACTTTAAAAGTGCTCATCATTGGA
AAACGTTCTTCGGGGCGAAAACTCTCAAGGATCTTACCGCTGTTGAGATCCAGTTCGATGTAACCCACTC
GTGCACCCAACTGATCTTCAGCATCTTTTACTTTCACCAGCGTTTCTGGGTGAGCAAAAACAGGAAGGCA
AAATGCCGCAAAAAAGGGAATAAGGGCGACACGGAAATGTTGAATACTCATACTCTTCCTTTTTCAATAT
TATTGAAGCATTTATCAGGGTTATTGTCTCATGAGCGGATACATATTTGAATGTATTTAGAAAAATAAAC
AAATAGGGGTTCCGCGCACATTTCCCCGAAAAGTGCCAGATACCTGAAACAAAACCCATCGTACGGCCAA
GGAAGTCTCCAATAACTGTGATCCACCACAAGCGCCAGGGTTTTCCCAGTCACGACGTTGTAAAACGACG
GCCAGTCATGCATAATCCGCACGCATCTGGAATAAGGAAGTGCCATTCCGCCTGACCTTCGAGC
Features (pLannotate 1.2.2; 9 found; start..end, strand, type, name):
     15..36      +  promoter       chicken β-actin promoter (fragment): No description available
    315..1172    +  CDS            NGFR (fragment): TNR16_HUMAN - Also known as TNFRSF16. Experimental evidence at protein level: Swiss-Prot protein existence level 1. Low affinity receptor which can bind to NGF, BDNF, NTF3, and NTF4. Forms a heterodimeric receptor with SORCS2 that binds the precursor forms of NGF, BDNF and NTF3 with high affinity, and has much lower affinity for mature NGF and BDNF (PubMed:24908487). Plays an important role in differentiation and survival of specific neuronal populations during development (By similarity). Can mediate cell survival as well as cell death of neural cells. Plays a role in the inactivation of RHOA
   1527..1547    +  misc_feature   MCS (fragment): pUC18/19 multiple cloning site
   1792..2380    -  rep_origin     ori: high-copy-number ColE1/pMB1/pBR322/pUC origin of replication
   2497..2521    -  protein_bind   attB1: mutant version of attB; recombination site for the Gateway® BP reaction BP Clonase™
   2621..3481    -  CDS            AmpR: β-lactamase; bla; confers resistance to ampicillin, carbenicillin, and related antibiotics
   3482..3586    -  promoter       AmpR promoter: bla
   3673..3716    -  CDS            lacZα (fragment): LacZα fragment of β-galactosidase; lacZ fragment
   3768..14      +  misc_feature   MCS (fragment) (across the origin): pUC18/19 multiple cloning site
