[The description below was written by a language model from this plasmid's Addgene catalogue record and pLannotate feature annotations shown in this document.]
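Description:
pIG-729pUC19-tNGFR-P2A-Moesin is a small (about 3.8 kb) pUC19-based plasmid classified as a CRISPR vector. It serves as a homology-directed repair donor template rather than an expression construct: its stated purpose is to knock in a truncated NGFR (tNGFR) sequence at a target gene, here human moesin (MSN). It is propagated in E. coli at high copy from the ColE1/pUC origin and selected with ampicillin through the β-lactamase gene and its native promoter. Remnants of the pUC19 multiple cloning site and lacZα flank the insert, marking where the donor cassette was placed in the backbone.

The annotated payload is a partial NGFR coding sequence of roughly 860 bp, consistent with a truncated low-affinity nerve growth factor receptor that would keep the extracellular and transmembrane regions while lacking the signalling domain. Such a protein is commonly used as an inert cell-surface marker for antibody staining or sorting of edited cells. The construct name indicates that a P2A self-cleaving peptide joins tNGFR to moesin. In-frame integration at the MSN locus would therefore place tNGFR under the endogenous promoter and yield the marker and moesin as separate proteins. The P2A element and the MSN sequences are not annotated in the feature table. The unannotated stretches on either side of the NGFR fragment presumably contain them as homology arms, but the record does not give their boundaries.

No complete eukaryotic promoter is annotated. The short chicken β-actin promoter and attB1 hits are brief fragment matches and probably not functional parts. The associated publication concerns high-yield genome engineering of primary cells, so this plasmid likely serves as a source of repair template delivered together with Cas9 and a guide RNA supplied separately.
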