Addgene plasmid #186095: pIG-729pUC19-tNGFR-P2A-Moesin
Purpose: Knockin of truncated NGFR to target gene
Depositing lab: Alexander Marson. Depositing organization: J. David Gladstone Institutes. Publication: High-yield genome engineering in primary cells using a hybrid ssDNA repair template and small-molecule cocktails. Shy BR, Vykunta VS, Ha A, Talbot A, Roth TL, Nguyen DN, Pfeifer WG, Chen YY, Blaeschke F, Shifrut E, Vedova S, Mamedov MR, Chung JJ, Li H, Yu R, Wu D, Wolf J, Martin TG, Castro CE, Ye L, Esensten JH, Eyquem J, Marson A. Nat Biotechnol. 2022 Aug 25:10.1038/s41587-022-01418-8. doi: 10.1038/s41587-022-01418-8. PubMed 36008610.
Backbone
  Vector backbone: PUC19
  Vector type: CRISPR
Growth in bacteria
  Bacterial resistance: Ampicillin, 100 μg/mL
  Growth temperature: 37°C
  Growth strain: DH5alpha
  Copy number: High Copy
Gene/Insert
  Gene/Insert name: MOESIN
  Species: H. sapiens (human)
  Mutation: WT with tNGFR sequence
  Entrez Gene: MSN (a.k.a. HEL70, IMD50)
  Cloning method: Unknown
Terms and licenses: Academic/Nonprofit Terms; Industry Terms: Not Available to Industry
Depositor comments: Please visit https://www.biorxiv.org/content/10.1101/2021.09.02.458799v1 for bioRxiv preprint.
How to cite: pIG-729pUC19-tNGFR-P2A-Moesin was a gift from Alexander Marson (Addgene plasmid # 186095 ; http://n2t.net/addgene:186095 ; RRID:Addgene_186095)
